Addgene plasmid #14199: pAG424GAL-ccdB-EGFP
Purpose: (Empty Backbone)
Depositing lab: Susan Lindquist. Depositing organization: Whitehead Institute for Biomedical Research. Publication: A suite of Gateway cloning vectors for high-throughput genetic analysis in Saccharomyces cerevisiae. Alberti S, Gitler AD, Lindquist S. Yeast. 2007 Oct . 24(10):913-9. 10.1002/yea.1502 PubMed 17583893.
Backbone
  Vector backbone: pRS424
  Vector type: Yeast Expression ; Gateway Destination
  Selectable markers: TRP1
Growth in bacteria
  Bacterial resistance: Chloramphenicol and Ampicillin, 25 & 100 μg/mL
  Growth temperature: 37°C
  Growth strain: ccdB Survival
  Growth instructions: DB3.1, ccdB Survival
  Copy number: Unknown
Gene/Insert
  Gene/Insert name: None
  Tag / fusion protein: EGFP (C terminal on backbone)
  Cloning method: Gateway Cloning
  Sequencing primers: 5′ GAL1
Terms and licenses: Academic/Nonprofit Terms; Industry Terms: Not Available to Industry
Depositor comments: Type of plasmid: 2-micron. This plasmid contains the Gateway technology from Invitrogen; Invitrogen requires purchasing of Gateway Clonase for carrying out the Gateway recombinational cloning reaction http://www.invitrogen.com Please note that the full plasmid sequence is provided as a reference only, and may not match the exact sequence of the plasmid.
How to cite: pAG424GAL-ccdB-EGFP was a gift from Susan Lindquist (Addgene plasmid # 14199 ; http://n2t.net/addgene:14199 ; RRID:Addgene_14199)
