[The description below was written by a language model from this plasmid's Addgene catalogue record and pLannotate feature annotations shown in this document.]
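Description:
pAG424GAL-ccdB-EGFP is an empty Gateway destination vector for galactose-inducible expression of C-terminally EGFP-tagged proteins in Saccharomyces cerevisiae. It is built on the pRS424 backbone, a yeast–E. coli shuttle plasmid of about 8.7 kb. In yeast it replicates episomally through the 2μ origin, which typically gives a high copy number, and is selected by complementation of tryptophan auxotrophy with the TRP1 marker under its own promoter. In E. coli it carries a high-copy ColE1/pUC-type origin and the ampicillin resistance gene. An f1 origin and remnants of the pBluescript-derived lacZα/MCS region, with flanking T3 and T7 promoters, are also present.

The expression cassette consists of the Gal4-regulated GAL1 promoter, a Gateway cassette bounded by attR1 and attR2, an EGFP coding sequence and the CYC1 terminator. The Gateway cassette contains a chloramphenicol resistance gene and the ccdB toxin gene. ccdB kills ordinary E. coli strains, so the unrecombined vector has to be maintained in a ccdB-tolerant strain, with chloramphenicol and ampicillin both available for selection. In an LR recombination with an entry clone, the gene of interest replaces the CmR–ccdB segment, and loss of ccdB provides counterselection against non-recombinant plasmids in standard hosts. An open reading frame lacking a stop codon and inserted in frame is then expressed as a fusion to EGFP at its C terminus.

The plasmid belongs to a suite of yeast Gateway vectors designed for high-throughput genetic analysis. It suits inducible overexpression and fluorescence-based localization or expression studies. The depositor notes that the full sequence is a reference only and may not match the physical plasmid exactly.
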