Features (pLannotate 1.2.2; 29 found; start..end, strand, type, name):
     69..1411    +  rep_origin     2μ ori: yeast 2μ plasmid origin of replication
   1438..1542    +  promoter       AmpR promoter: bla
   1543..2403    +  CDS            AmpR: β-lactamase; bla; confers resistance to ampicillin, carbenicillin, and related antibiotics
   2574..3162    +  rep_origin     ori: high-copy-number ColE1/pMB1/pBR322/pUC origin of replication
   3345..3437    +  CDS            lacI (fragment): lac repressor; lacI; The lac repressor binds to the lac operator to inhibit transcription in E. coli. This inhibition can be relieved by adding lactose or isopropyl-β-D-thiogalactopyranoside (IPTG).
   3450..3471    +  protein_bind   CAP binding site: CAP binding activates transcription in the presence of cAMP. E. coli catabolite activator protein
   3486..3516    +  promoter       lac promoter: promoter for the E. coli lac operon
   3524..3540    +  protein_bind   lac operator: The lac repressor binds to the lac operator to inhibit transcription in E. coli. This inhibition can be relieved by adding lactose or isopropyl-β-D-thiogalactopyranoside (IPTG). lac repressor encoded by lacI
   3585..3603    +  promoter       T3 promoter: promoter for bacteriophage T3 RNA polymerase
   3627..4068    +  promoter       GAL1 promoter: S. cerevisiae GAL1; inducible promoter, regulated by Gal4
   4083..4103    +  misc_feature   MCS (fragment): pBluescript multiple cloning site
   4107..4231    +  protein_bind   attR1: mutant version of attR; recombination site for the Gateway® LR reaction LR Clonase™
   4256..4286    +  promoter       lac UV5 promoter: E. coli lac promoter with an "up" mutation
   4310..4339    +  promoter       cat promoter (fragment): promoter of the E. coli cat gene encoding chloramphenicol acetyltransferase
   4340..4999    +  CDS            CmR: chloramphenicol acetyltransferase; cat; confers resistance to chloramphenicol
   5181..5339    +  CDS            ccdA (fragment): CCDA_ECO57 - Also known as H, letA. Experimental evidence at protein level: Swiss-Prot protein existence level 1. Antitoxin component of a type II toxin-antitoxin (TA) system which inhibits the post-segregational killing (PSK) of plasmid-free cells, also referred to as a plasmid addiction system. Binds to and blocks the activity of CcdB; will also remove bound CcdB protein from the CcdB-GyrA complex by forming a CcdA-CcdB complex, a process termed rejuvenation. Functions as a transcriptional corepressor for the ccdAB operon, repression also requires CcdB (By similarity). From Escherichia coli
   5344..5646    +  CDS            ccdB: CCDB_ECOLI - Also known as G, letB, letD. Experimental evidence at protein level: Swiss-Prot protein existence level 1. Toxic component of a type II toxin-antitoxin (TA) system, functioning in plasmid maintainence. Responsible for the post- segregational killing (PSK) of plasmid-free cells, also referred to as a plasmid addiction system. Half-life of over 2 hours. Cell killing by CcdB is accompanied by filamentation, defects in chromosome and plasmid segregation, defects in cell division, formation of anucleate cells, decreased DNA synthesis and plasmid loss. Interferes with the activity of DN
   5690..5814    -  protein_bind   attR2: mutant version of attR; recombination site for the Gateway® LR reaction LR Clonase™
   5818..5845    +  misc_feature   MCS (fragment): pBluescript multiple cloning site
   5846..6565    +  CDS            EGFP: the original enhanced GFP (Yang et al., 1996) mammalian codon-optimized
   6572..6819    +  terminator     CYC1 terminator: S. cerevisiae CYC1; transcription terminator for CYC1
   6838..6856    -  promoter       T7 promoter: promoter for bacteriophage T7 RNA polymerase
   6864..7019    +  CDS            lacZα (fragment): LacZα fragment of β-galactosidase; lacZ fragment
   7027..7482    +  rep_origin     f1 ori (sequence partly withheld): f1 bacteriophage origin of replication; arrow indicates direction of (+) strand synthesis
   7483..7534    -  misc_feature   bom (fragment): basis of mobility region from pBR322
   7581..8255    -  CDS            TRP1: phosphoribosylanthranilate isomerase, required for tryptophan biosynthesis; S. cerevisiae TRP1; yeast auxotrophic marker
   8256..8536    -  promoter       TRP1 promoter: S. cerevisiae TRP1
   8537..8586    -  misc_feature   bom (fragment): basis of mobility region from pBR322
   8688..1       -  CDS            rop (fragment) (across the origin): Rop protein, which maintains plasmids at low copy number; rop
>Addgene plasmid #14199 | pAG424GAL-ccdB-EGFP | depositor full sequence | sequence record 7862 | Author sequence
GACGAAAGGGCCTCGTGATACGCCTATTTTTATAGGTTAATGTCATGATAATAATGGTTTCTTAATATGA
TCCAATATCAAAGGAAATGATAGCATTGAAGGATGAGACTAATCCAATTGAGGAGTGGCAGCATATAGAA
CAGCTAAAGGGTAGTGCTGAAGGAAGCATACGATACCCCGCATGGAATGGGATAATATCACAGGAGGTAC
TAGACTACCTTTCATCCTACATAAATAGACGCATATAAGTACGCATTTAAGCATAAACACGCACTATGCC
GTTCTTCTCATGTATATATATATACAGGCAACACGCAGATATAGGTGCGACGTGAACAGTGAGCTGTATG
TGCGCAGCTCGCGTTGCATTTTCGGAAGCGCTCGTTTTCGGAAACGCTTTGAAGTTCCTATTCCGAAGTT
CCTATTCTCTAGAAAGTATAGGAACTTCAGAGCGCTTTTGAAAACCAAAAGCGCTCTGAAGACGCACTTT
CAAAAAACCAAAAACGCACCGGACTGTAACGAGCTACTAAAATATTGCGAATACCGCTTCCACAAACATT
GCTCAAAAGTATCTCTTTGCTATATATCTCTGTGCTATATCCCTATATAACCTACCCATCCACCTTTCGC
TCCTTGAACTTGCATCTAAACTCGACCTCTACATTTTTTATGTTTATCTCTAGTATTACTCTTTAGACAA
AAAAATTGTAGTAAGAACTATTCATAGAGTGAATCGAAAACAATACGAAAATGTAAACATTTCCTATACG
TAGTATATAGAGACAAAATAGAAGAAACCGTTCATAATTTTCTGACCAATGAAGAATCATCAACGCTATC
ACTTTCTGTTCACAAAGTATGCGCAATCCACATCGGTATAGAATATAATCGGGGATGCCTTTATCTTGAA
AAAATGCACCCGCAGCTTCGCTAGTAATCAGTAAACGCGGGAAGTGGAGTCAGGCTTTTTTTATGGAAGA
GAAAATAGACACCAAAGTAGCCTTCTTCTAACCTTAACGGACCTACAGTGCAAAAAGTTATCAAGAGACT
GCATTATAGAGCGCACAAAGGAGAAAAAAAGTAATCTAAGATGCTTTGTTAGAAAAATAGCGCTCTCGGG
ATGCATTTTTGTAGAACAAAAAAGAAGTATAGATTCTTTGTTGGTAAAATAGCGCTCTCGCGTTGCATTT
CTGTTCTGTAAAAATGCAGCTCAGATTCTTTGTTTGAAAAATTAGCGCTCTCGCGTTGCATTTTTGTTTT
ACAAAAATGAAGCACAGATTCTTCGTTGGTAAAATAGCGCTTTCGCGTTGCATTTCTGTTCTGTAAAAAT
GCAGCTCAGATTCTTTGTTTGAAAAATTAGCGCTCTCGCGTTGCATTTTTGTTCTACAAAATGAAGCACA
GATGCTTCGTTCAGGTGGCACTTTTCGGGGAAATGTGCGCGGAACCCCTATTTGTTTATTTTTCTAAATA
CATTCAAATATGTATCCGCTCATGAGACAATAACCCTGATAAATGCTTCAATAATATTGAAAAAGGAAGA
GTATGAGTATTCAACATTTCCGTGTCGCCCTTATTCCCTTTTTTGCGGCATTTTGCCTTCCTGTTTTTGC
TCACCCAGAAACGCTGGTGAAAGTAAAAGATGCTGAAGATCAGTTGGGTGCACGAGTGGGTTACATCGAA
CTGGATCTCAACAGCGGTAAGATCCTTGAGAGTTTTCGCCCCGAAGAACGTTTTCCAATGATGAGCACTT
TTAAAGTTCTGCTATGTGGCGCGGTATTATCCCGTATTGACGCCGGGCAAGAGCAACTCGGTCGCCGCAT
ACACTATTCTCAGAATGACTTGGTTGAGTACTCACCAGTCACAGAAAAGCATCTTACGGATGGCATGACA
GTAAGAGAATTATGCAGTGCTGCCATAACCATGAGTGATAACACTGCGGCCAACTTACTTCTGACAACGA
TCGGAGGACCGAAGGAGCTAACCGCTTTTTTGCACAACATGGGGGATCATGTAACTCGCCTTGATCGTTG
GGAACCGGAGCTGAATGAAGCCATACCAAACGACGAGCGTGACACCACGATGCCTGTAGCAATGGCAACA
ACGTTGCGCAAACTATTAACTGGCGAACTACTTACTCTAGCTTCCCGGCAACAATTAATAGACTGGATGG
AGGCGGATAAAGTTGCAGGACCACTTCTGCGCTCGGCCCTTCCGGCTGGCTGGTTTATTGCTGATAAATC
TGGAGCCGGTGAGCGTGGGTCTCGCGGTATCATTGCAGCACTGGGGCCAGATGGTAAGCCCTCCCGTATC
GTAGTTATCTACACGACGGGGAGTCAGGCAACTATGGATGAACGAAATAGACAGATCGCTGAGATAGGTG
CCTCACTGATTAAGCATTGGTAACTGTCAGACCAAGTTTACTCATATATACTTTAGATTGATTTAAAACT
TCATTTTTAATTTAAAAGGATCTAGGTGAAGATCCTTTTTGATAATCTCATGACCAAAATCCCTTAACGT
GAGTTTTCGTTCCACTGAGCGTCAGACCCCGTAGAAAAGATCAAAGGATCTTCTTGAGATCCTTTTTTTC
TGCGCGTAATCTGCTGCTTGCAAACAAAAAAACCACCGCTACCAGCGGTGGTTTGTTTGCCGGATCAAGA
GCTACCAACTCTTTTTCCGAAGGTAACTGGCTTCAGCAGAGCGCAGATACCAAATACTGTCCTTCTAGTG
TAGCCGTAGTTAGGCCACCACTTCAAGAACTCTGTAGCACCGCCTACATACCTCGCTCTGCTAATCCTGT
TACCAGTGGCTGCTGCCAGTGGCGATAAGTCGTGTCTTACCGGGTTGGACTCAAGACGATAGTTACCGGA
TAAGGCGCAGCGGTCGGGCTGAACGGGGGGTTCGTGCACACAGCCCAGCTTGGAGCGAACGACCTACACC
GAACTGAGATACCTACAGCGTGAGCTATGAGAAAGCGCCACGCTTCCCGAAGGGAGAAAGGCGGACAGGT
ATCCGGTAAGCGGCAGGGTCGGAACAGGAGAGCGCACGAGGGAGCTTCCAGGGGGAAACGCCTGGTATCT
TTATAGTCCTGTCGGGTTTCGCCACCTCTGACTTGAGCGTCGATTTTTGTGATGCTCGTCAGGGGGGCGG
AGCCTATGGAAAAACGCCAGCAACGCGGCCTTTTTACGGTTCCTGGCCTTTTGCTGGCCTTTTGCTCACA
TGTTCTTTCCTGCGTTATCCCCTGATTCTGTGGATAACCGTATTACCGCCTTTGAGTGAGCTGATACCGC
TCGCCGCAGCCGAACGACCGAGCGCAGCGAGTCAGTGAGCGAGGAAGCGGAAGAGCGCCCAATACGCAAA
CCGCCTCTCCCCGCGCGTTGGCCGATTCATTAATGCAGCTGGCACGACAGGTTTCCCGACTGGAAAGCGG
GCAGTGAGCGCAACGCAATTAATGTGAGTTACCTCACTCATTAGGCACCCCAGGCTTTACACTTTATGCT
TCCGGCTCCTATGTTGTGTGGAATTGTGAGCGGATAACAATTTCACACAGGAAACAGCTATGACCATGAT
TACGCCAAGCGCGCAATTAACCCTCACTAAAGGGAACAAAAGCTGGAGCTCTAGTACGGATTAGAAGCCG
CCGAGCGGGCGACAGCCCTCCGACGGAAGACTCTCCTCCGTGCGTCCTCGTCTTCACCGGTCGCGTTCCT
GAAACGCAGATGTGCCTCGCGCCGCACTGCTCCGAACAATAAAGATTCTACAATACTAGCTTTTATGGTT
ATGAAGAGGAAAAATTGGCAGTAACCTGGCCCCACAAACCTTCAAATTAACGAATCAAATTAACAACCAT
AGGATGATAATGCGATTAGTTTTTTAGCCTTATTTCTGGGGTAATTAATCAGCGAAGCGATGATTTTTGA
TCTATTAACAGATATATAAATGGAAAAGCTGCATAACCACTTTAACTAATACTTTCAACATTTTCAGTTT
GTATTACTTCTTATTCAAATGTCATAAAAGTATCAACAAAAAATTGTTAATATACCTCTATACTTTAACG
TCAAGGAGAAAAAACCCCGGATTCTAGAACTAGTGGATCCCCCATCACAAGTTTGTACAAAAAAGCTGAA
CGAGAAACGTAAAATGATATAAATATCAATATATTAAATTAGATTTTGCATAAAAAACAGACTACATAAT
ACTGTAAAACACAACATATCCAGTCACTATGGCGGCCGCATTAGGCACCCCAGGCTTTACACTTTATGCT
TCCGGCTCGTATAATGTGTGGATTTTGAGTTAGGATCCGTCGAGATTTTCAGGAGCTAAGGAAGCTAAAA
TGGAGAAAAAAATCACTGGATATACCACCGTTGATATATCCCAATGGCATCGTAAAGAACATTTTGAGGC
ATTTCAGTCAGTTGCTCAATGTACCTATAACCAGACCGTTCAGCTGGATATTACGGCCTTTTTAAAGACC
GTAAAGAAAAATAAGCACAAGTTTTATCCGGCCTTTATTCACATTCTTGCCCGCCTGATGAATGCTCATC
CGGAATTCCGTATGGCAATGAAAGACGGTGAGCTGGTGATATGGGATAGTGTTCACCCTTGTTACACCGT
TTTCCATGAGCAAACTGAAACGTTTTCATCGCTCTGGAGTGAATACCACGACGATTTCCGGCAGTTTCTA
CACATATATTCGCAAGATGTGGCGTGTTACGGTGAAAACCTGGCCTATTTCCCTAAAGGGTTTATTGAGA
ATATGTTTTTCGTCTCAGCCAATCCCTGGGTGAGTTTCACCAGTTTTGATTTAAACGTGGCCAATATGGA
CAACTTCTTCGCCCCCGTTTTCACCATGGGCAAATATTATACGCAAGGCGACAAGGTGCTGATGCCGCTG
GCGATTCAGGTTCATCATGCCGTCTGTGATGGCTTCCATGTCGGCAGAATGCTTAATGAATTACAACAGT
ACTGCGATGAGTGGCAGGGCGGGGCGTAAACGCCGCGTGGATCCGGCTTACTAAAAGCCAGATAACAGTA
TGCGTATTTGCGCGCTGATTTTTGCGGTATAAGAATATATACTGATATGTATACCCGAAGTATGTCAAAA
AGAGGTATGCTATGAAGCAGCGTATTACAGTGACAGTTGACAGCGACAGCTATCAGTTGCTCAAGGCATA
TATGATGTCAATATCTCCGGTCTGGTAAGCACAACCATGCAGAATGAAGCCCGTCGTCTGCGTGCCGAAC
GCTGGAAAGCGGAAAATCAGGAAGGGATGGCTGAGGTCGCCCGGTTTATTGAAATGAACGGCTCTTTTGC
TGACGAGAACAGGGGCTGGTGAAATGCAGTTTAAGGTTTACACCTATAAAAGAGAGAGCCGTTATCGTCT
GTTTGTGGATGTACAGAGTGATATTATTGACACGCCCGGGCGACGGATGGTGATCCCCCTGGCCAGTGCA
CGTCTGCTGTCAGATAAAGTCTCCCGTGAACTTTACCCGGTGGTGCATATCGGGGATGAAAGCTGGCGCA
TGATGACCACCGATATGGCCAGTGTGCCGGTCTCCGTTATCGGGGAAGAAGTGGCTGATCTCAGCCACCG
CGAAAATGACATCAAAAACGCCATTAACCTGATGTTCTGGGGAATATAAATGTCAGGCTCCCTTATACAC
AGCCAGTCTGCAGGTCGACCATAGTGACTGGATATGTTGTGTTTTACAGTATTATGTAGTCTGTTTTTTA
TGCAAAATCTAATTTAATATATTGATATTTATATCATTTTACGTTTCTCGTTCAGCTTTCTTGTACAAAG
TGGTGATGGGCTGCAGGAATTCGATATCAAGCTTAATGGTGAGCAAGGGCGAGGAGCTGTTCACCGGGGT
GGTGCCCATCCTGGTCGAGCTGGACGGCGACGTAAACGGCCACAAGTTCAGCGTGTCCGGCGAGGGCGAG
GGCGATGCCACCTACGGCAAGCTGACCCTGAAGTTCATCTGCACCACCGGCAAGCTGCCCGTGCCCTGGC
CCACCCTCGTGACCACCCTGACCTACGGCGTGCAGTGCTTCAGCCGCTACCCCGACCACATGAAGCAGCA
CGACTTCTTCAAGTCCGCCATGCCCGAAGGCTACGTCCAGGAGCGCACCATCTTCTTCAAGGACGACGGC
AACTACAAGACCCGCGCCGAGGTGAAGTTCGAGGGCGACACCCTGGTGAACCGCATCGAGCTGAAGGGCA
TCGACTTCAAGGAGGACGGCAACATCCTGGGGCACAAGCTGGAGTACAACTACAACAGCCACAACGTCTA
TATCATGGCCGACAAGCAGAAGAACGGCATCAAGGTGAACTTCAAGATCCGCCACAACATCGAGGACGGC
AGCGTGCAGCTCGCCGACCACTACCAGCAGAACACCCCCATCGGCGACGGCCCCGTGCTGCTGCCCGACA
ACCACTACCTGAGCACCCAGTCCGCCCTGAGCAAAGACCCCAACGAGAAGCGCGATCACATGGTCCTGCT
GGAGTTCGTGACCGCCGCCGGGATCACTCTCGGCATGGACGAGCTGTACAAGTAACTCGAGTCATGTAAT
TAGTTATGTCACGCTTACATTCACGCCCTCCCCCCACATCCGCTCTAACCGAAAAGGAAGGAGTTAGACA
ACCTGAAGTCTAGGTCCCTATTTATTTTTTTATAGTTATGTTAGTATTAAGAACGTTATTTATATTTCAA
ATTTTTCTTTTTTTTCTGTACAGACGCGTGTACGCATGTAACATTATACTGAAAACCTTGCTTGAGAAGG
TTTTGGGACGCTCGAAGGCTTTAATTTGCGGCCGGTACCCAATTCGCCCTATAGTGAGTCGTATTACGCG
CGCTCACTGGCCGTCGTTTTACAACGTCGTGACTGGGAAAACCCTGGCGTTACCCAACTTAATCGCCTTG
CAGCACATCCCCCTTTCGCCAGCTGGCGTAATAGCGAAGAGGCCCGCACCGATCGCCCTTCCCAACAGTT
GCGCAGCCTGAATGGCGAATGGCGCG
[124 nt withheld, positions 7027-7150]
C
[91 nt withheld, positions 7152-7242]
A
[49 nt withheld, positions 7244-7292]
CCTTTGACGTTGGAGTCCACGTTCTTT
[37 nt withheld, positions 7320-7356]
ACCCTATCTCGGTCTATTCTTTTGATTTATAAGGGATTTTGCCGATTTCGGCCTATTGGTTAAAAAATGA
GCTGATTTAACAAAAATTTAACGCGAATTTTAACAAAATATTAACGTTTACAATTTCCTGATGCGGTATT
TTCTCCTTACGCATCTGTGCGGTATTTCACACCGCATAGGCAAGTGCACAAACAATACTTAAATAAATAC
TACTCAGTAATAACCTATTTCTTAGCATTTTTGACGAAATTTGCTATTTTGTTAGAGTCTTTTACACCAT
TTGTCTCCACACCTCCGCTTACATCAACACCAATAACGCCATTTAATCTAAGCGCATCACCAACATTTTC
TGGCGTCAGTCCACCAGCTAACATAAAATGTAAGCTTTCGGGGCTCTCTTGCCTTCCAACCCAGTCAGAA
ATCGAGTTCCAATCCAAAAGTTCACCTGTCCCACCTGCTTCTGAATCAAACAAGGGAATAAACGAATGAG
GTTTCTGTGAAGCTGCACTGAGTAGTATGTTGCAGTCTTTTGGAAATACGAGTCTTTTAATAACTGGCAA
ACCGAGGAACTCTTGGTATTCTTGCCACGACTCATCTCCATGCAGTTGGACGATATCAATGCCGTAATCA
TTGACCAGAGCCAAAACATCCTCCTTAGGTTGATTACGAAACACGCCAACCAAGTATTTCGGAGTGCCTG
AACTATTTTTATATGCTTTTACAAGACTTGAAATTTTCCTTGCAATAACCGGGTCAATTGTTCTCTTTCT
ATTGGGCACACATATAATACCCAGCAAGTCAGCATCGGAATCTAGAGCACATTCTGCGGCCTCTGTGCTC
TGCAAGCCGCAAACTTTCACCAATGGACCAGAACTACCTGTGAAATTAATAACAGACATACTCCAAGCTG
CCTTTGTGTGCTTAATCACGTATACTCACGTGCTCAATAGTCACCAATGCCCTCCCTCTTGGCCCTCTCC
TTTTCTTTTTTCGACCGAATTAATTCTTAATCGGCAAAAAAAGAAAAGCTCCGGATCAAGATTGTACGTA
AGGTGACAAGCTATTTTTCAATAAAGAATATCTTCCACTACTGCCATCTGGCGTCATAACTGCAAAGTAC
ACATATATTACGATGCTGTCTATTAAATGCTTCCTATATTATATATATAGTAATGTCGTTTATGGTGCAC
TCTCAGTACAATCTGCTCTGATGCCGCATAGTTAAGCCAGCCCCGACACCCGCCAACACCCGCTGACGCG
CCCTGACGGGCTTGTCTGCTCCCGGCATCCGCTTACAGACAAGCTGTGACCGTCTCCGGGAGCTGCATGT
GTCAGAGGTTTTCACCGTCATCACCGAAACGCGCGA
