>Addgene plasmid #14199 | pAG424GAL-ccdB-EGFP | addgene partial sequence | sequence record 20562 | 14199 with pRS_marker
GGAAGCATTTAATAGAACAGCATCGTAATATATGTGTACTTTGCAGTTATGACGCCAGATGGCAGTAGTG
GAAGATATTCTTTATTGAAAAATAGCTTGTCACCTTACGTACAATCTTGATCCGGAGCTTTTCTTTTTTT
GCCGATTAAGAATTAATTCGGTCGAAAAAAGAAAAGGAGAGGGCCAAGAGGGAGGGCATTGGTGACTATT
GAGCACGTGAGTATACGTGATTAAGCACACAAAGGCAGCTTGGAGTATGTCTGTTATTAATTTCACAGGT
AGTTCTGGTCCATTGGTGAAAGTTTGCGGCTTGCAGAGCACAGAGGCCGCAGAATGTGCTCTAGATTCCG
ATGCTGACTTGCTGGGTATTATATGTGTGCCCAATAGAAAGAGAACAATTGACCCGGTTATTGCAAGGAA
AATTTCAAGTCTTGTAAAAGCATATAAAAATAGTTCAGGCACTCCGAAATACTTGGTTGGCGTGTTTCGT
AATCAACCTAAGGAGGATGTTTTGGCTCTGGTCAATGATTACGGCATTGATATCGTCCAACTGCATGGAG
ATGAGTCGTGGCAAGAATACCAAGAGTTCCTCGGTTTGCCAGTTATTAAAAGACTCGTATTTCCAAAAGA
CTGCAACATACTACTCAGTGC
