>Addgene plasmid #14199 | pAG424GAL-ccdB-EGFP | addgene partial sequence | sequence record 20563 | 14199 with GW5
TAAAGTGTAAAGCCTGGGGGTGCCTAATGCGGCCGCCATAGTGACTGGATATGTTGTGTTTTACAGTATT
ATGTAGTCTGTTTTTTATGCAAAATCTAATTTAATATATTGATATTTATATCATTTTACGTTTCTCGTTC
AGCTTTTTTGTACAAACTTGTGATGGGGGATCCACTAGTTCTAGAATCCGGGGTTTTTTCTCCTTGACGT
TAAAGTATAGAGGTATATTAACAATTTTTTGTTGATACTTTTATTACATTTGAATAAGAAGTAATACAAA
CCGAAAATGTTGAAAGTATTAGTTAAAGTGGTTATGCAGTTTTTGCATTTATATATCTGTTAATAGATCA
AAAATCATCGCTTCGCTGATTAATTACCCCAGAAATAAGGCTAAAAAACTAATCGCATTATCATCCTATG
GTTGTTAATTTGATTCGTTCATTTGAAGGTTTGTGGGGCCAGGTTACTGCCAATTTTTCCTCTTCATAAC
CATAAAAGCTAGTATTGTANAATCTTTATTGTTCGGAGCAGTGCGGCGCGAGGCACATCTGCGTTTCAGG
AACGCGACCGGTGA
