>Addgene plasmid #14199 | pAG424GAL-ccdB-EGFP | addgene partial sequence | sequence record 20564 | 14199 with GW3
CGGGGAAGAAGTGGCTGATCTCAGCCACCGCGAAAATGACATCAAAAACGCCATTAACCTGATGTTCTGG
GGAATATAAATGTCAGGCTCCCTTATACACAGCCAGTCTGCAGGTCGACCATAGTGACTGGATATGTTGT
GTTTTACAGTATTATGTAGTCTGTTTTTTATGCAAAATCTAATTTAATATATTGATATTTATATCATTTT
ACGTTTCTCGTTCAGCTTTCTTGTACAAAGTGGTGATGGGCTGCAGGAATTCGATATCAAGCTTAATGGT
GAGCAAGGGCGAGGAGCTGTTCACCGGGGTGGTGCCCATCCTGGTCGAGCTGGACGGCGACGTAAACGGC
CACAAGTTCAGCGTGTCCGGCGAGGGCGAGGGCGATGCCACCTACGGCAAGCTGACCCTGAAGTTCATCT
GCACCACCGGCAAGCTGCCCGTGCCCTGGCCCACCCTCGTGACCACCCTGACCTACGGCGTGCAGTGCTT
CAGCCGCTACCCCGACCACATGAAGCAGCACGACTTCTTCAAGTCCGCCATGCCCGAAGGCTACGTCCAG
GAGCGCACCATCTTCTTCAAGGACGACGGCAACTACAAGACCCGCGCCGAGGTGAAGTTCGAGGGCGACA
CCCT
